Addgene plasmid #128549: pGJM015
Purpose: Expresses Chimera SFA8+BN
Depositing lab: Marcos Alcocer. Depositing organization: University of Nottingham. Publication: The major human structural IgE epitope of the Brazil nut allergen Ber e 1: a chimaeric and protein microarray approach. Alcocer MJ, Murtagh GJ, Wilson PB, Progias P, Lin J, Archer DB. J Mol Biol. 2004 Oct 22;343(3):759-69. doi: 10.1016/j.jmb.2004.08.065. PubMed 15465060.
Backbone
  Vector backbone: pPIC9
  Backbone manufacturer: Invitrogen
  Backbone size w/o insert (bp): 8016
  Vector type: Yeast Expression
  Selectable markers: HIS4
Growth in bacteria
  Bacterial resistance: Ampicillin, 100 μg/mL
  Growth temperature: 37°C
  Growth strain: DH5alpha
  Copy number: Unknown
Gene/Insert
  Gene/Insert name: Chimera SFA8+Ber e 5
  Species: Bertholletia excelsa+Helianthus annus
  Insert size (bp): 333
  Promoter: AOX1
  Cloning method: Restriction Enzyme; 5′ cloning site XhoI (not destroyed); 3′ cloning site EcoRI (not destroyed)
  Sequencing primers: 5′ CGACTGGTTCCAATTGACAAGCTTT; 3′ TGCATCTCTCAGGCAAATGGCA
Terms and licenses: Academic/Nonprofit Terms; Industry Terms: Not Available to Industry
Depositor comments: secreted SFA8+Ber e 1 turn 4 Addgene NGS found a deletion that eliminates the stop codon after CDS(SFA8)_1, compared to the reference sequence provided by the Alcocer laboratory. The Alcocer laboratory is aware of this discrepancy
How to cite: pGJM015 was a gift from Marcos Alcocer (Addgene plasmid # 128549 ; http://n2t.net/addgene:128549 ; RRID:Addgene_128549)
