[The description below was written by a language model from this plasmid's Addgene catalogue record and pLannotate feature annotations shown in this document.]
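Description:
pGJM015 is a Pichia pastoris (Komagataella phaffii) secretory expression plasmid built on the Invitrogen pPIC9 backbone, with a sequenced length of about 8.3 kb. In E. coli it is maintained through a ColE1/pBR322-type origin and selected with ampicillin via the bla gene. Remnants of the pBR322 lineage (bom, partial rop and tetracycline-resistance fragments) are also detected but are not functional markers. In yeast, selection relies on the Pichia HIS4 gene, which complements histidine auxotrophy. The AOX1 promoter at one end and the AOX1 3' fragment downstream provide homology for integration at the AOX1 locus, as is standard for pPIC9-type vectors, which carry no yeast replication origin.

The payload is a 333 bp chimeric 2S albumin coding sequence cloned between XhoI and EcoRI. It uses the sunflower (Helianthus annuus) seed storage protein SFA8 as a scaffold carrying a segment from the Brazil nut (Bertholletia excelsa) allergen. The record names this segment inconsistently: "Ber e 5" in the insert name and "Ber e 1 turn 4" in the depositor comment. The insert is fused in frame to the S. cerevisiae α-factor secretion signal, which is removed by Kex2 and dipeptidyl aminopeptidase processing so the protein is released into the medium. Transcription is driven by the methanol-inducible AOX1 promoter and ended by the AOX1 terminator.

The associated work used such chimeras to map the major structural IgE epitope of Ber e 1. Repository sequencing found a deletion that removes the stop codon after the SFA8 coding sequence relative to the depositor's reference, so translation may continue into downstream vector sequence. The depositing laboratory is aware of this.
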