Features (pLannotate 1.2.2; 15 found; start..end, strand, type, name):
      1..936     +  promoter       AOX1 promoter: Pichia pastoris AOX1; inducible promoter, regulated by methanol
    948..1214    +  CDS            α-factor secretion signal: N-terminal secretion signal from S. cerevisiae alpha-factor; MFα1; Cleavage by the Kex2 protease occurs after the dibasic KR sequence. The EA dipeptides are then removed by dipeptidyl aminopeptidase A.
   1209..1523    +  CDS            2SS8_HELAN (fragment): Experimental evidence at protein level: Swiss-Prot protein existence level 1. This is a 2S seed storage protein. From Helianthus annuus (Common sunflower).
   1579..1644    +  CDS            AOX1 (fragment): ALOX1_KOMPC - Experimental evidence at protein level: Swiss-Prot protein existence level 1. Major isoform of alcohol oxidase, which catalyzes the oxidation of methanol to formaldehyde and hydrogen peroxide, the first step in the methanol utilization pathway of methylotrophic yeasts. From Komagataella phaffii (strain ATCC 76273 / CBS 7435 / CECT 11047 / NRRL Y-11430 / Wegner 21-1) (Yeast) (Pichia pastoris).
   1648..1894    +  terminator     AOX1 terminator: Pichia pastoris AOX1; transcription terminator for AOX1
   1977..2270    +  CDS            TcR (fragment): tetracycline efflux protein; tet; confers resistance to tetracycline
   2307..4841    -  CDS            PpHIS4: multifunctional enzyme, required for histidine biosynthesis; Pichia pastoris HIS4; auxotrophic marker for Pichia pastoris
   4920..5199    +  CDS            TcR (fragment): tetracycline efflux protein; tet; confers resistance to tetracycline
   5196..5944    +  misc_feature   AOX1 3' fragment: region downstream of Pichia pastoris AOX1 gene
   5946..5986    +  CDS            rop (fragment): Rop protein, which maintains plasmids at low copy number; rop
   6088..6228    +  misc_feature   bom: basis of mobility region from pBR322
   6414..7002    -  rep_origin     ori: high-copy-number ColE1/pMB1/pBR322/pUC origin of replication
   7173..8033    -  CDS            AmpR: β-lactamase; bla; confers resistance to ampicillin, carbenicillin, and related antibiotics
   8034..8138    -  promoter       AmpR promoter: bla
   8255..8278    +  promoter       tet promoter (fragment): E. coli promoter for tetracycline efflux protein gene
>Addgene plasmid #128549 | pGJM015 | addgene full sequence | sequence record 251549 | Addgene NGS Result
GATCTAACATCCAAAGACGAAAGGTTGAATGAAACCTTTTTGCCATCCGACATCCACAGGTCCATTCTCA
CACATAAGTGCCAAACGCAACAGGAGGGGATACACTAGCAGCAGACCGTTGCAAACGCAGGACCTCCACT
CCTCTTCTCCTCAACACCCACTTTTGCCATCGAAAAACCAGCCCAGTTATTGGGCTTGATTGGAGCTCGC
TCATTCCAATTCCTTCTATTAGGCTACTAACACCATGACTTTATTAGCCTGTCTATCCTGGCCCCCCTGG
CGAGGTTCATGTTTGTTTATTTCCGAATGCAACAAGCTCCGCATTACACCCGAACATCACTCCAGATGAG
GGCTTTCTGAGTGTGGGGTCAAATAGTTTCATGTTCCCCAAATGGCCCAAAACTGACAGTTTAAACGCTG
TCTTGGAACCTAATATGACAAAAGCGTGATCTCATCCAAGATGAACTAAGTTTGGTTCGTTGAAATGCTA
ACGGCCAGTTGGTCAAAAAGAAACTTCCAAAAGTCGGCATACCGTTTGTCTTGTTTGGTATTGATTGACG
AATGCTCAAAAATAATCTCATTAATGCTTAGCGCAGTCTCTCTATCGCTTCTGAACCCCGGTGCACCTGT
GCCGAAACGCAAATGGGGAAACACCCGCTTTTTGGATGATTATGCATTGTCTCCACATTGTATGCTTCCA
AGATTCTGGTGGGAATACTGCTGATAGCCTAACGTTCATGATCAAAATTTAACTGTTCTAACCCCTACTT
GACAGCAATATATAAACAGAAGGAAGCTGCCCTGTCTTAAACCTTTTTTTTTATCATCATTATTAGCTTA
CTTTCATAATTGCGACTGGTTCCAATTGACAAGCTTTTGATTTTAACGACTTTTAACGACAACTTGAGAA
GATCAAAAAACAACTAATTATTCGAAGGATCCAAACGATGAGATTTCCTTCAATTTTTACTGCAGTTTTA
TTCGCAGCATCCTCCGCATTAGCTGCTCCAGTCAACACTACAACAGAAGATGAAACGGCACAAATTCCGG
CTGAAGCTGTCATCGGTTACTCAGATTTAGAAGGGGATTTCGATGTTGCTGTTTTGCCATTTTCCAACAG
CACAAATAACGGGTTATTGTTTATAAATACTACTATTGCCAGCATTGCTGCTAAAGAAGAAGGGGTATCT
CTCGAGAAAAGAGAGGCTGAAGCTCCCTATGGCCGAGGTAGAACTGAATCCGGATGCTATCAGCAGATGG
AGGAGGCGGAGATGCTCAACCACTGCGGGATGTACCTCATGAAAAATTTAGGAGAAAGGAGCCAAGTTAG
TCCCAGAATGAGAGAAGAGGATCACAAGCAACTTTGCTGCATGCAACTGAAGAACCTAGATGAGAAGTGC
ATGTGTCCGGCAATCATGATGATGTTGAACGAACCAATGTGGATAAGGATGCGAGATCAAGTGATGAGCA
TGGCTCATAACCTGCCCATAGAATGCAACCTCAGTCCCATGAGATGCCCCATGGGTGGCTCCATTGCCGG
GTTCTATGAGAATTCCCTAGGGCGCCGCGAATTAATTCGCCTTAGACATGACTGTTCCTCAGTTCAAGTT
GGGCACTTACGAGAAGACCGGTCTTGCTAGATTCTAATCAAGAGGATGTCAGAATGCCATTTGCCTGAGA
GATGCAGGCTTCATTTTTGATACTTTTTTATTTGTAACCTATATAGTATAGGATTTTTTTTGTCATTTTG
TTTCTTCTCGTACGAGCTTGCTCCTGATCAGCCTATCTCGCAGCTGATGAATATCTTGTGGTAGGGGTTT
GGGAAAATCATTCGAGTTTGATGTTTTTCTTGGTATTTCCCACTCCTCTTCAGAGTACAGAAGATTAAGT
GAGACGTTCGTTTGTGCAAGCTTATCGATAAGCTTTAATGCGGTAGTTTATCACAGTTAAATTGCTAACG
CAGTCAGGCACCGTGTATGAAATCTAACAATGCGCTCATCGTCATCCTCGGCACCGTCACCCTGGATGCT
GTAGGCATAGGCTTGGTTATGCCGGTACTGCCGGGCCTCTTGCGGGATATCGTCCATTCCGACAGCATCG
CCAGTCACTATGGCGTGCTGCTAGCGCTATATGCGTTGATGCAATTTCTATGCGCACCCGTTCTCGGAGC
ACTGTCCGACCGCTTTGGCCGCCGCCCAGTCCTGCTCGCTTCGCTACTTGGAGCCACTATCGACTACGCG
ATCATGGCGACCACACCCGTCCTGTGGATCTATCGAATCTAAATGTAAGTTAAAATCTCTAAATAATTAA
ATAAGTCCCAGTTTCTCCATACGAACCTTAACAGCATTGCGGTGAGCATCTAGACCTTCAACAGCAGCCA
GATCCATCACTGCTTGGCCAATATGTTTCAGTCCCTCAGGAGTTACGTCTTGTGAAGTGATGAACTTCTG
GAAGGTTGCAGTGTTAACTCCGCTGTATTGACGGGCATATCCGTACGTTGGCAAAGTGTGGTTGGTACCG
GAGGAGTAATCTCCACAACTCTCTGGAGAGTAGGCACCAACAAACACAGATCCAGCGTGTTGTACTTGAT
CAACATAAGAAGAAGCATTCTCGATTTGCAGGATCAAGTGTTCAGGAGCGTACTGATTGGACATTTCCAA
AGCCTGCTCGTAGGTTGCAACCGATAGGGTTGTAGAGTGTGCAATACACTTGCGTACAATTTCAACCCTT
GGCAACTGCACAGCTTGGTTGTGAACAGCATCTTCAATTCTGGCAAGCTCCTTGTCTGTCATATCGACAG
CCAACAGAATCACCTGGGAATCAATACCATGTTCAGCTTGAGACAGAAGGTCTGAGGCAACGAAATCTGG
ATCAGCGTATTTATCAGCAATAACTAGAACTTCAGAAGGCCCAGCAGGCATGTCAATACTACACAGGGCT
GATGTGTCATTTTGAACCATCATCTTGGCAGCAGTAACGAACTGGTTTCCTGGACCAAATATTTTGTCAC
ACTTAGGAACAGTTTCTGTTCCGTAAGCCATAGCAGCTACTGCCTGGGCGCCTCCTGCTAGCACGATACA
CTTAGCACCAACCTTGTGGGCAACGTAGATGACTTCTGGGGTAAGGGTACCATCCTTCTTAGGTGGAGAT
GCAAAAACAATTTCTTTGCAACCAGCAACTTTGGCAGGAACACCCAGCATCAGGGAAGTGGAAGGCAGAA
TTGCGGTTCCACCAGGAATATAGAGGCCAACTTTCTCAATAGGTCTTGCAAAACGAGAGCAGACTACACC
AGGGCAAGTCTCAACTTGCAACGTCTCCGTTAGTTGAGCTTCATGGAATTTCCTGACGTTATCTATAGAG
AGATCAATGGCTCTCTTAACGTTATCTGGCAATTGCATAAGTTCCTCTGGGAAAGGAGCTTCTAACACAG
GTGTCTTCAAAGCGACTCCATCAAACTTGGCAGTTAGTTCTAAAAGGGCTTTGTCACCATTTTGACGAAC
ATTGTCGACAATTGGTTTGACTAATTCCATAATCTGTTCCGTTTTCTGGATAGGACGACGAAGGGCATCT
TCAATTTCTTGTGAGGAGGCCTTAGAAACGTCAATTTTGCACAATTCAATACGACCTTCAGAAGGGACTT
CTTTAGGTTTGGATTCTTCTTTAGGTTGTTCCTTGGTGTATCCTGGCTTGGCATCTCCTTTCCTTCTAGT
GACCTTTAGGGACTTCATATCCAGGTTTCTCTCCACCTCGTCCAACGTCACACCGTACTTGGCACATCTA
ACTAATGCAAAATAAAATAAGTCAGCACATTCCCAGGCTATATCTTCCTTGGATTTAGCTTCTGCAAGTT
CATCAGCTTCCTCCCTAATTTTAGCGTTCAACAAAACTTCGTCGTCAAATAACCGTTTGGTATAAGAACC
TTCTGGAGCATTGCTCTTACGATCCCACAAGGTGGCTTCCATGGCTCTAAGACCCTTTGATTGGCCAAAA
CAGGAAGTGCGTTCCAAGTGACAGAAACCAACACCTGTTTGTTCAACCACAAATTTCAAGCAGTCTCCAT
CACAATCCAATTCGATACCCAGCAACTTTTGAGTTGCTCCAGATGTAGCACCTTTATACCACAAACCGTG
ACGACGAGATTGGTAGACTCCAGTTTGTGTCCTTATAGCCTCCGGAATAGACTTTTTGGACGAGTACACC
AGGCCCAACGAGTAATTAGAAGAGTCAGCCACCAAAGTAGTGAATAGACCATCGGGGCGGTCAGTAGTCA
AAGACGCCAACAAAATTTCACTGACAGGGAACTTTTTGACATCTTCAGAAAGTTCGTATTCAGTAGTCAA
TTGCCGAGCATCAATAATGGGGATTATACCAGAAGCAACAGTGGAAGTCACATCTACCAACTTTGCGGTC
TCAGAAAAAGCATAAACAGTTCTACTACCGCCATTAGTGAAACTTTTCAAATCGCCCAGTGGAGAAGAAA
AAGGCACAGCGATACTAGCATTAGCGGGCAAGGATGCAACTTTATCAACCAGGGTCCTATAGATAACCCT
AGCGCCTGGGATCATCCTTTGGACAACTCTTTCTGCCAAATCTAGGTCCAAAATCACTTCATTGATACCA
TTATTGTACAACTTGAGCAAGTTGTCGATCAGCTCCTCAAATTGGTCCTCTGTAACGGATGACTCAACTT
GCACATTAACTTGAAGCTCAGTCGATTGAGTGAACTTGATCAGGTTGTGCAGCTGGTCAGCAGCATAGGG
AAACACGGCTTTTCCTACCAAACTCAAGGAATTATCAAACTCTGCAACACTTGCGTATGCAGGTAGCAAG
GGAAATGTCATACTTGAAGTCGGACAGTGAGTGTAGTCTTGAGAAATTCTGAAGCCGTATTTTTATTATC
AGTGAGTCAGTCATCAGGAGATCCTCTACGCCGGACGCATCGTGGCCGGCATCACCGGCGCCACAGGTGC
GGTTGCTGGCGCCTATATCGCCGACATCACCGATGGGGAAGATCGGGCTCGCCACTTCGGGCTCATGAGC
GCTTGTTTCGGCGTGGGTATGGTGGCAGGCCCCGTGGCCGGGGGACTGTTGGGCGCCATCTCCTTGCATG
CACCATTCCTTGCGGCGGCGGTGCTCAACGGCCTCAACCTACTACTGGGCTGCTTCCTAATGCAGGAGTC
GCATAAGGGAGAGCGTCGAGTATCTATGATTGGAAGTATGGGAATGGTGATACCCGCATTCTTCAGTGTC
TTGAGGTCTCCTATCAGATTATGCCCAACTAAAGCAACCGGAGGAGGAGATTTCATGGTAAATTTCTCTG
ACTTTTGGTCATCAGTAGACTCGAACTGTGAGACTATCTCGGTTATGACAGCAGAAATGTCCTTCTTGGA
GACAGTAAATGAAGTCCCACCAATAAAGAAATCCTTGTTATCAGGAACAAACTTCTTGTTTCGAACTTTT
TCGGTGCCTTGAACTATAAAATGTAGAGTGGATATGTCGGGTAGGAATGGAGCGGGCAAATGCTTACCTT
CTGGACCTTCAAGAGGTATGTAGGGTTTGTAGATACTGATGCCAACTTCAGTGACAACGTTGCTATTTCG
TTCAAACCATTCCGAATCCAGAGAAATCAAAGTTGTTTGTCTACTATTGATCCAAGCCAGTGCGGTCTTG
AAACTGACAATAGTGTGCTCGTGTTTTGAGGTCATCTTTGTATGAATAAATCTAGTCTTTGATCTAAATA
ATCTTGACGAGCCAGACGATAATACCAATCTAAACTCTTTAAACGTTAAAGGACAAGTATGTCTGCCTGT
ATTAAACCCCAAATCAGCTCGTAGTCTGATCCTCATCAACTTGAGGGGCACTATCTTGTTTTAGAGAAAT
TTGCGGAGATGCGATATCGAGAAAAAGGTACGCTGATTTTAAACGTGAAATTTATCTCAAGATCTGCTGC
CTCGCGCGTTTCGGTGATGACGGTGAAAACCTCTGACACATGCAGCTCCCGGAGACGGTCACAGCTTGTC
TGTAAGCGGATGCCGGGAGCAGACAAGCCCGTCAGGGCGCGTCAGCGGGTGTTGGCGGGTGTCGGGGCGC
AGCCATGACCCAGTCACGTAGCGATAGCGGAGTGTATACTGGCTTAACTATGCGGCATCAGAGCAGATTG
TACTGAGAGTGCACCATATGCGGTGTGAAATACCGCACAGATGCGTAAGGAGAAAATACCGCATCAGGCG
CTCTTCCGCTTCCTCGCTCACTGACTCGCTGCGCTCGGTCGTTCGGCTGCGGCGAGCGGTATCAGCTCAC
TCAAAGGCGGTAATACGGTTATCCACAGAATCAGGGGATAACGCAGGAAAGAACATGTGAGCAAAAGGCC
AGCAAAAGGCCAGGAACCGTAAAAAGGCCGCGTTGCTGGCGTTTTTCCATAGGCTCCGCCCCCCTGACGA
GCATCACAAAAATCGACGCTCAAGTCAGAGGTGGCGAAACCCGACAGGACTATAAAGATACCAGGCGTTT
CCCCCTGGAAGCTCCCTCGTGCGCTCTCCTGTTCCGACCCTGCCGCTTACCGGATACCTGTCCGCCTTTC
TCCCTTCGGGAAGCGTGGCGCTTTCTCATAGCTCACGCTGTAGGTATCTCAGTTCGGTGTAGGTCGTTCG
CTCCAAGCTGGGCTGTGTGCACGAACCCCCCGTTCAGCCCGACCGCTGCGCCTTATCCGGTAACTATCGT
CTTGAGTCCAACCCGGTAAGACACGACTTATCGCCACTGGCAGCAGCCACTGGTAACAGGATTAGCAGAG
CGAGGTATGTAGGCGGTGCTACAGAGTTCTTGAAGTGGTGGCCTAACTACGGCTACACTAGAAGGACAGT
ATTTGGTATCTGCGCTCTGCTGAAGCCAGTTACCTTCGGAAAAAGAGTTGGTAGCTCTTGATCCGGCAAA
CAAACCACCGCTGGTAGCGGTGGTTTTTTTGTTTGCAAGCAGCAGATTACGCGCAGAAAAAAAGGATCTC
AAGAAGATCCTTTGATCTTTTCTACGGGGTCTGACGCTCAGTGGAACGAAAACTCACGTTAAGGGATTTT
GGTCATGAGATTATCAAAAAGGATCTTCACCTAGATCCTTTTAAATTAAAAATGAAGTTTTAAATCAATC
TAAAGTATATATGAGTAAACTTGGTCTGACAGTTACCAATGCTTAATCAGTGAGGCACCTATCTCAGCGA
TCTGTCTATTTCGTTCATCCATAGTTGCCTGACTCCCCGTCGTGTAGATAACTACGATACGGGAGGGCTT
ACCATCTGGCCCCAGTGCTGCAATGATACCGCGAGACCCACGCTCACCGGCTCCAGATTTATCAGCAATA
AACCAGCCAGCCGGAAGGGCCGAGCGCAGAAGTGGTCCTGCAACTTTATCCGCCTCCATCCAGTCTATTA
ATTGTTGCCGGGAAGCTAGAGTAAGTAGTTCGCCAGTTAATAGTTTGCGCAACGTTGTTGCCATTGCTGC
AGGCATCGTGGTGTCACGCTCGTCGTTTGGTATGGCTTCATTCAGCTCCGGTTCCCAACGATCAAGGCGA
GTTACATGATCCCCCATGTTGTGCAAAAAAGCGGTTAGCTCCTTCGGTCCTCCGATCGTTGTCAGAAGTA
AGTTGGCCGCAGTGTTATCACTCATGGTTATGGCAGCACTGCATAATTCTCTTACTGTCATGCCATCCGT
AAGATGCTTTTCTGTGACTGGTGAGTACTCAACCAAGTCATTCTGAGAATAGTGTATGCGGCGACCGAGT
TGCTCTTGCCCGGCGTCAACACGGGATAATACCGCGCCACATAGCAGAACTTTAAAAGTGCTCATCATTG
GAAAACGTTCTTCGGGGCGAAAACTCTCAAGGATCTTACCGCTGTTGAGATCCAGTTCGATGTAACCCAC
TCGTGCACCCAACTGATCTTCAGCATCTTTTACTTTCACCAGCGTTTCTGGGTGAGCAAAAACAGGAAGG
CAAAATGCCGCAAAAAAGGGAATAAGGGCGACACGGAAATGTTGAATACTCATACTCTTCCTTTTTCAAT
ATTATTGAAGCATTTATCAGGGTTATTGTCTCATGAGCGGATACATATTTGAATGTATTTAGAAAAATAA
ACAAATAGGGGTTCCGCGCACATTTCCCCGAAAAGTGCCACCTGACGTCTAAGAAACCATTATTATCATG
ACATTAACCTATAAAAATAGGCGTATCACGAGGCCCTTTCGTCTTCAAGAATTAATTCTCATGTTTGACA
GCTTATCATCGATAAGCTGACTCATGTTGGTATTGTGAAATAGACGCAGATCGGGAACACTGAAAAATAA
CAGTTATTATTCGA
